>Addgene plasmid #124261 | pT2-shP53 | addgene full sequence | sequence record 240872 | Addgene NGS Result
CGGTGCGGGCCTCTTCGCTATTACGCCAGCTGGCGAAAGGGGGATGTGCTGCAAGGCGATTAAGTTGGGT
AACGCCAGGGTTTTCCCAGTCACGACGTTGTAAAACGACGGCCAGTGAGCGCGCGTAATACGACTCACTA
TAGGGCGAATTGGAGCTCGGATCCCTATACAGTTGAAGTCGGAAGTTTACATACACTTAAGTTGGAGTCA
TTAAAACTCGTTTTTCAACTACTCCACAAATTTCTTGTTAACAAACAATAGTTTTGGCAAGTCAGTTAGG
ACATCTACTTTGTGCATGACACAAGTCATTTTTCCAACAATTGTTTACAGACAGATTATTTCACTTATAA
TTCACTGTATCACAATTCCAGTGGGTCAGAAGTTTACATACACTAAGTTGACTGTGCCTTTAAACAGCTT
GGAAAATTCCAGAAAATGATGTCATGGCTTTAGAAGCTTGATCTGAAGCCTATAGAGTACGAGCCATAGA
TAAAATAAAAGATTTTATTTAGTCTCCAGAAAAAGGGGGGAATGAAAGACCCCACCTGTAGGTTTGGCAA
GCTAGCTTAAGTAACGCCATTTTGCAAGGCATGGAAAATACATAACTGAGAATAGAGAAGTTCAGATCAA
GGTTAGGAACAGAGAGACAGCAGAATATGGGCCAAACAGGATATCTGTGGTAAGCAGTTCCTGCCCCGGC
TCAGGGCCAAGAACAGATGGTCCCCAGATGCGGTCCCGCCCTCAGCAGTTTCTAGAGAACCATCAGATGT
TTCCAGGGTGCCCCAAGGACCTGAAATGACCCTGTGCCTTATTTGAACTAACCAATCAGTTCGCTTCTCG
CTTCTGTTCGCGCGCTTCTGCTCCCCGAGCTCAATAAAAGAGCCCACAACCCCTCACTCGGCGCGCCAGT
CCTCCGATAGACTGCGTCGCCCGGGTACCCGTATTCCCAATAAAGCCTCTTGCTGTTTGCATCCGAATCG
TGGACTCGCTGATCCTTGGGAGGGTCTCCTCAGATTGATTGACTGCCCACCTCGGGGGTCTTTCATTTGG
AGGTTCCACCGAGATTTGGAGACCCCTGCCCAGGGACCACCGACCCCCCCGCCGGGAGGTAAGCTGGCCA
GCGGTCGTTTCGTGTCTGTCTCTGTCTTTGTGCGTGTTTGTGCCGGCATCTAATGTTTGCGCCTGCGTCT
GTACTAGTTAGCTAACTAGCTCTGTATCTGGCGGACCCGTGGTGGAACTGACGAGTTCTGAACACCCGGC
CGCAACCCTGGGAGACGTCCCAGGGACTTTGGGGGCCGTTTTTGTGGCCCGACCTGAGGAAGGGAGTCGA
TGTGGAATCCGACCCCGTCAGGATATGTGGTTCTGGTAGGAGACGAGAACCTAAAACAGTTCCCGCCTCC
GTCTGAATTTTTGCTTTCGGTTTGGAACCGAAGCCGCGCGTCTTGTCTGCTGCAGCGCTGCAGCATCGTT
CTGTGTTGTCTCTGTCTGACTGTGTTTCTGTATTTGTCTGAAAATTAGGGCCAGACTGTTACCACTCCCT
TAAGTTTGACCTTAGGTCACTGGAAAGATGTCGAGCGGATCGCTCACAACCAGTCGGTAGATGTCAAGAA
GAGACGTTGGGTTACCTTCTGCTCTGCAGAATGGCCAACCTTTAACGTCGGATGGCCGCGAGACGGCACC
TTTAACCGAGACCTCATCACCCAGGTTAAGATCAAGGTCTTTTCACCTGGCCCGCATGGACACCCAGACC
AGGTCCCCTACATCGTGACCTGGGAAGCCTTGGCTTTTGACCCCCCTCCCTGGGTCAAGCCCTTTGTACA
CCCTAAGCCTCCGCCTCCTCTTCCTCCATCCGCCCCGTCTCTCCCCCTTGAACCTCCTCGTTCGACCCCG
CCTCGATCCTCCCTTTATCCAGCCCTCACTCCTTCTCTAGGCGCCGGAATTAGATCTCTCGACTAGGGAT
AACAGGGTAATTGTTTGAATGAGGCTTCAGTACTTTACAGAATCGTTGCCTGCACATCTTGGAAACACTT
GCTGGGATTACTTCTTCAGGTTAACCCAACAGAAGGCTCGAGAAGGTATATTGCTGTTGACAGTGAGCGC
CCACTACAAGTACATGTGTAATAGTGAAGCCACAGATGTATTACACATGTACTTGTAGTGGATGCCTACT
GCCTCGGAATTCAAGGGGCTACTTTAGGAGCAATTATCTTGTTTACTAAAACTGAATACCTTGCTATCTC
TTTGATACATTTTTACAAAGCTGAATTAAAATGGTATAAATTAAATCACTTTTTTCAATTCGCCAGCACA
GTGGTCGACCCTGTGGAATGTGTGTCAGTTAGGGTGTGGAAAGTCCCCAGGCTCCCCAGCAGGCAGAAGT
ATGCAAAGCATGCATCTCAATTAGTCAGCAACCAGGTGTGGAAAGTCCCCAGGCTCCCCAGCAGGCAGAA
GTATGCAAAGCATGCATCTCAATTAGTCAGCAACCATAGTCCCGCCCCTAACTCCGCCCATCCCGCCCCT
AACTCCGCCCAGTTCCGCCCATTCTCCGCCCCATGGCTGACTAATTTTTTTTATTTATGCAGAGGCCGAG
GCCGCCTCGGCCTCTGAGCTATTCCAGAAGTAGTGAGGAGGCTTTTTTGGAGGCGATAAAATAAAAGATT
TTATTTAGTCTCCAGAAAAAGGGGGGAATGAAAGACCCCACCTGTAGGTTTGGCAAGCTAGCTTAAGTAA
CGCCATTTTGCAAGGCATGGAAAATACATAACTGAGAATAGAGAAGTTCAGATCAAGGTTAGGAACAGAG
AGACAGCAGAATATGGGCCAAACAGGATATCTGTGGTAAGCAGTTCCTGCCCCGGCTCAGGGCCAAGAAC
AGATGGTCCCCAGATGCGGTCCCGCCCTCAGCAGTTTCTAGAGAACCATCAGATGTTTCCAGGGTGCCCC
AAGGACCTGAAATGACCCTGTGCCTTATTTGAACTAACCAATCAGTTCGCTTCTCGCTTCTGTTCGCGCG
CTTCTGCTCCCCGAGCTCAATAAAAGAGCCCACAACCCCTCACTCGGCGCGCCAGTCCTCCGATAGACTG
CGTCGCCCGGGTACCCGTGTATCCAATAAACCCTCTTGCAGTTGCATCCGACTTGTGGTCTCGCTGTTCC
TTGGGAGGGTCTCCTCTGAGTGATTGACTACCCGTCAGCGGGGGTCTTTCATGGGTAACAGTTTCTTGAA
GTTGGAGAACAACATTCTGAGGGTAGGAGTCGAATATTAAGTAATCCTGACTCAATTAGCCACTGTTTTG
AATCCACATACTCCAATACTCCTGAAATAGTTCATTATGGACAGCGCAGAAAGAGCTGGGGAGAATTGTG
AAATTGTTATCCGCTCACAATTCCACACAACATACGAGCCGGAAGCATAAAGTGTAAAGCCTGGGGTGCC
TAATGAGTGAGCTAACTCACATTAATTGCGTTGCGCTCACTGCCCGCTTTCCAGTCGGGAAACCTGTCGT
GCCAGATCCATGGAATTCACTAGTGCGCGCGGCCGCTCTAGATGGCCAGATCTAGCTTGTGGAAGGCTAC
TCGAAATGTTTGACCCAAGTTAAACAATTTAAAGGCAATGCTACCAAATACTAATTGAGTGTATGTAAAC
TTCTGACCCACTGGGAATGTGATGAAAGAAATAAAAGCTGAAATGAATCATTCTCTCTACTATTATTCTG
ATATTTCACATTCTTAAAATAAAGTGGTGATCCTAACTGACCTAAGACAGGGAATTTTTACTAGGATTAA
ATGTCAGGAATTGTGAAAAAGTGAGTTTAAATGTATTTGGCTAAGGTGTATGTAAACTTCCGACTTCAAC
TGTATAGGGATCCTCTAGCTAGAGTCGACCTCGAGGGGGGGCCCGGTACCCAGCTTTTGTTCCCTTTAGT
GAGGGTTAATTGCGCGCTTGGCGTAATCATGGTCATAGCTGTTTCCTGTGTGAAATTGTTATCCGCTCAC
AATTCCACACAACATACGAGCCGGAAGCATAAAGTGTAAAGCCTGGGGTGCCTAATGAGTGAGCTAACTC
ACATTAATTGCGTTGCGCTCACTGCCCGCTTTCCAGTCGGGAAACCTGTCGTGCCAGCTGCATTAATGAA
TCGGCCAACGCGCGGGGAGAGGCGGTTTGCGTATTGGGCGCTCTTCCGCTTCCTCGCTCACTGACTCGCT
GCGCTCGGTCGTTCGGCTGCGGCGAGCGGTATCAGCTCACTCAAAGGCGGTAATACGGTTATCCACAGAA
TCAGGGGATAACGCAGGAAAGAACATGTGAGCAAAAGGCCAGCAAAAGGCCAGGAACCGTAAAAAGGCCG
CGTTGCTGGCGTTTTTCCATAGGCTCCGCCCCCCTGACGAGCATCACAAAAATCGACGCTCAAGTCAGAG
GTGGCGAAACCCGACAGGACTATAAAGATACCAGGCGTTTCCCCCTGGAAGCTCCCTCGTGCGCTCTCCT
GTTCCGACCCTGCCGCTTACCGGATACCTGTCCGCCTTTCTCCCTTCGGGAACCGTGGCGCTTTCTCATA
GCTCACGCTGTAGGTATCTCAGTTCGGTGTAGGTCGTTCGCTCCAAGCTGGGCTGTGTGCACGAACCCCC
CGTTCAGCCCGACCGCTGCGCCTTATCCGGTAACTATCGTCTTGAGTCCAACCCGGTAAGACACGACTTA
TCGCCACTGGCAGCAGCCACTGGTAACAGGATTAGCAGAGCGAGGTATGTAGGCGGTGCTACAGAGTTCT
TGAAGTGGTGGCCTAACTACGGCTACACTAGAAGAACAGTATTTGGTATCTGCGCTCTGCTGAAGCCAGT
TACCTTCGGAAAAAGAGTTGGTAGCTCTTGATCCGGCAAACAAACCACCGCTGGTAGCGGTGGTTTTTTT
GTTTGCAAGCAGCAGATTACGCGCAGAAAAAAAGGATCTCAAGAAGATCCTTTGATCTTTTCTACGGGGT
CTGACGCTCAGTGGAACGAAAACTCACGTTAAGGGATTTTGGTCATGAGATTATCAAAAAGGATCTTCAC
CTAGATCCTTTTAAATTAAAAATGAAGTTTTAAATCAATCTAAAGTATATATGAGTAAACTTGGTCTGAC
AGTTACCAATGCTTAATCAGTGAGGCACCTATCTCAGCGATCTGTCTATTTCGTTCATCCATAGTTGCCT
GACTCCCCGTCGTGTAGATAACTACGATACGGGAGGGCTTACCATCTGGCCCCAGTGCTGCAATGATACC
GCGAGACCCACGCTCACCGGCTCCAGATTTATCAGCAATAAACCAGCCAGCCGGAAGGGCCGAGCGCAGA
AGTGGTCCTGCAACTTTATCCGCCTCCATCCAGTCTATTAATTGTTGCCGGGAAGCTAGAGTAAGTAGTT
CGCCAGTTAATAGTTTGCGCAACGTTGTTGCCATTGCTACAGGCATCGTGGTGTCACGCTCGTCGTTTGG
TATGGCTTCATTCAGCTCCGGTTCCCAACGATCAAGGCGAGTTACATGATCCCCCATGTTGTGCAAAAAA
GCGGTTAGCTCCTTCGGTCCTCCGATCGTTGTCAGAAGTAACTTGGCCGCAGTGTTATCACTCATGGTTA
TGGCAGCACTGCATAATTCTCTTACTGTCATGCCATCCGTAAGATGCTTTTCTGTGACTGGTGAGTACTC
AACCAAGTCATTCTGAGAATAGTGTATGCGGCGACCGAGTTGCTCTTGCCCGGCGTCAATACGGGATAAT
ACCGCGCCACATAGCAGAACTTTAAAAGTGCTCATCATTGGAAAACGTTCTTCGGGGCGAAAACTCTCAA
GGATCTTACCGCTGTTGAGATCCAGTTCGATGTAACCCACTCGTGCACCCAACTGATCTTCAGCATCTTT
TACTTTCACCAGCGTTTCTGGGTGAGCAAAAACAGGAAGGCAAAATGCCGCAAAAAAGGGAATAAGGGCG
ACACGGAAATGTTGAATACTCATACTCTTCCTTTTTCAATATTATTGAAGCATTTATCAGGGTTATTGTC
TCATGAGCGGATACATATTTGAATGTATTTAGAAAAATAAACAAATAGGGGTTCCGCGCACATTTCCCCG
AAAAGTGCCACCTG
[34 nt withheld, positions 6105-6138]
A
[89 nt withheld, positions 6140-6228]
C
[91 nt withheld, positions 6230-6320]
A
[49 nt withheld, positions 6322-6370]
CCTTTGACGTTGGAGTCCACGTTCTTT
[37 nt withheld, positions 6398-6434]
ACCCTATCTCGGTCTATTCTTTTGATTTATAAGGGATTTTGCCGATTTCGGCCTATTGGTTAAAAAATGA
GCTGATTTAACAAAAATTTAACGCGAATTTTAACAAAATATTAACGCTTACAATTTCCATTCGCCATTCA
GGCTGCGCAACTGTTGGGAAGGGCGAT
Features (pLannotate 1.2.2; 24 found; start..end, strand, type, name):
    126..144     +  promoter       T7 promoter: promoter for bacteriophage T7 RNA polymerase
    531..1047    +  LTR            5' LTR: 5' long terminal repeat from murine embryonic stem cell virus
   1111..1452    +  misc_feature   MESV Ψ: packaging signal of murine embryonic stem cell virus
   1519..1935    +  CDS            gag (truncated): truncated Moloney murine leukemia virus (MMLV) gag gene lacking the start codon
   1975..2068    +  ncRNA          5' miR-30a: sequence upstream of the 71-nt precursor of the human miR-30a microRNA (Zeng et al., 2002) miRNA
   2180..2292    +  ncRNA          3' miR-30a: sequence downstream of the 71-nt precursor of the human miR-30a microRNA (Zeng et al., 2002) miRNA
   2343..2640    +  promoter       SV40 promoter: SV40 enhancer and early promoter
   2688..3202    +  LTR            3' LTR: 3' long terminal repeat from murine embryonic stem cell virus
   3364..3380    -  protein_bind   lac operator: The lac repressor binds to the lac operator to inhibit transcription in E. coli. This inhibition can be relieved by adding lactose or isopropyl-β-D-thiogalactopyranoside (IPTG). lac repressor encoded by lacI
   3388..3418    -  promoter       lac promoter: promoter for the E. coli lac operon
   3433..3454    -  protein_bind   CAP binding site: CAP binding activates transcription in the presence of cAMP. E. coli catabolite activator protein
   3467..3505    -  CDS            lacI (fragment): lac repressor; lacI; The lac repressor binds to the lac operator to inhibit transcription in E. coli. This inhibition can be relieved by adding lactose or isopropyl-β-D-thiogalactopyranoside (IPTG).
   3554..3623    +  CDS            SB100X (fragment): hyperactive variant of the Sleeping Beauty transposase (Mátés et al., 2009)
   3874..3900    +  misc_feature   MCS (fragment): pBluescript multiple cloning site
   3913..3931    -  promoter       T3 promoter: promoter for bacteriophage T3 RNA polymerase
   3976..3992    -  protein_bind   lac operator: The lac repressor binds to the lac operator to inhibit transcription in E. coli. This inhibition can be relieved by adding lactose or isopropyl-β-D-thiogalactopyranoside (IPTG). lac repressor encoded by lacI
   4000..4030    -  promoter       lac promoter: promoter for the E. coli lac operon
   4045..4066    -  protein_bind   CAP binding site: CAP binding activates transcription in the presence of cAMP. E. coli catabolite activator protein
   4079..4171    -  CDS            lacI (fragment): lac repressor; lacI; The lac repressor binds to the lac operator to inhibit transcription in E. coli. This inhibition can be relieved by adding lactose or isopropyl-β-D-thiogalactopyranoside (IPTG).
   4354..4942    -  rep_origin     ori: high-copy-number ColE1/pMB1/pBR322/pUC origin of replication
   5113..5973    -  CDS            AmpR: β-lactamase; bla; confers resistance to ampicillin, carbenicillin, and related antibiotics
   5974..6078    -  promoter       AmpR promoter: bla
   6105..6560    +  rep_origin     f1 ori (sequence partly withheld): f1 bacteriophage origin of replication; arrow indicates direction of (+) strand synthesis
   6564..118     -  CDS            lacZα (fragment) (across the origin): LacZα fragment of β-galactosidase; lacZ fragment
