[The description below was written by a language model from this plasmid's Addgene catalogue record and pLannotate feature annotations shown in this document.]
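Description:
pT2-shP53 is a mammalian expression plasmid built on the pT2 Sleeping Beauty transposon backbone and designed to deliver a short hairpin RNA against mouse p53. According to the catalogue entry, the construct carries the inverted repeats needed for mobilisation by Sleeping Beauty transposase, so that when the transposase is supplied from a separate source the cassette can be integrated into the host genome for stable knockdown. The automated annotation does not label the transposon inverted repeats as such. The short hit called as an SB100X fragment is too small to encode a transposase and may reflect transposon-derived sequence. In bacteria the plasmid is propagated through a high-copy ColE1/pUC origin and selected with ampicillin via the β-lactamase gene. An f1 origin, T7 and T3 promoters, and lac/lacZα remnants point to a pBluescript-type cloning scaffold.

The payload appears to have been carried over from an MSCV-type retroviral shRNA vector. The hairpin sits between the 5' and 3' flanking sequences of human miR-30a, so it is transcribed as part of a longer RNA and processed by the endogenous microRNA pathway into a mature silencing RNA. This miR-30 cassette lies downstream of a murine embryonic stem cell virus 5' LTR, packaging signal and truncated gag. The 5' LTR is therefore the likely driver of hairpin transcription, although the record does not state the promoter explicitly. An SV40 enhancer/early promoter follows the cassette, but no downstream marker or reporter coding sequence is annotated before the 3' LTR. The associated publication concerns mouse glioma models, which is consistent with use of this construct to remove p53 function during Sleeping Beauty-mediated tumour induction.
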