Addgene plasmid #124261: pT2-shP53
Purpose: Expresses shRNA targeting P53. Construct has inverted repeats to be used in Sleeping beauty system.
Depositing lab: Maria Castro. Depositing organization: University of Michigan. Publication: IDH1-R132H acts as a tumor suppressor in glioma via epigenetic up-regulation of the DNA damage response. Nunez FJ, Mendez FM, Kadiyala P, Alghamri MS, Savelieff MG, Garcia-Fabiani MB, Haase S, Koschmann C, Calinescu AA, Kamran N, Saxena M, Patel R, Carney S, Guo MZ, Edwards M, Ljungman M, Qin T, Sartor MA, Tagett R, Venneti S, Brosnan-Cashman J, Meeker A, Gorbunova V, Zhao L, Kremer DM, Zhang L, Lyssiotis CA, Jones L, Herting CJ, Ross JL, Hambardzumyan D, Hervey-Jumper S, Figueroa ME, Lowenstein PR, Castro MG. Sci Transl Med. 2019 Feb 13;11(479). pii: 11/479/eaaq1427. doi: 10.1126/scitranslmed.aaq1427. PubMed 30760578.
Backbone
  Vector backbone: pT2
  Backbone size w/o insert (bp): 6491
  Total vector size (bp): 6601
  Vector type: Mammalian Expression
Growth in bacteria
  Bacterial resistance: Ampicillin, 100 μg/mL
  Growth temperature: 37°C
  Growth strain: NEB Stable
  Copy number: Unknown
Gene/Insert
  Gene/Insert name: shP53
  gRNA/shRNA sequence: TCGAGAAGGTATATTGCTGTTGACAGTGAGCGCCCACTACAAGTACATGTGTAATAGTGAAGCCACAGATGTATTACACATGTACTTGTAGTGGATGCCTACTGCCTCGG
  Species: M. musculus (mouse)
Resource information
  A portion of this plasmid was derived from a plasmid made by: John Ohlfest
Terms and licenses: Academic/Nonprofit Terms; Industry Terms: Not Available to Industry
How to cite: pT2-shP53 was a gift from Maria Castro (Addgene plasmid # 124261 ; http://n2t.net/addgene:124261 ; RRID:Addgene_124261)
